>Addgene plasmid #117669 | Htb2-GFP | addgene full sequence | sequence record 231147 | Addgene NGS Result
AGATCTTTTTTGTAGAAATGTCTTGGTGTCCTCGTCCAATCAGGTAGCCATCTCTGAAATATCTGGCTCC
GTTGCAACTCCGAACGACCTGCTGGCAACGTAAAATTCTCCGGGGTAAAACTTAAATGTGGAGTAATGGA
ACCAGAAACGTCTCTTCCCTTCTCTCTCCTTCCACCGCCCGTTACCGTCCCTAGGAAATTTTACTCTGCT
GGAGAGCTTCTTCTACGGCCCCCTTGCAGCAATGCTCTTCCCAGCATTACGTTGCGGGTAAAACGGAGGT
CGTGTACCCGACCTAGCAGCCCAGGGATGGAAAAGTCCCGGCCGTCGCTGGCAATAATAGCGGGCGGACG
CATGTCATGAGATTATTGGAAACCACCAGAATCGAATATAAAAGGCGAACACCTTTCCCAATTTTGGTTT
CTCCTGACCCAAAGACTTTAAATTTAATTTATTTGTCCCTATTTCAATCAATTGAACAACTATATGGCAC
CAAAAGCAGAGAAGAAACCAGCCTCTAAGGCCCCAGCTGAGAAGAAGCCTACTGCCGGAAAGAAGACTTC
TTCTTCTTCCGAACCAAAGAAGAGATCTAAGGTTAGAAAGGAGTCTTACGCTTCCTACATCTACAAGGTT
TTGAAGCAGACTCACCCTGACACCGGTATCTCTCAGAAGGCCATGTCTATCATGAACTCTTTCGTCAACG
ACATCTTCGAGAGAATTGCTTCTGAAGCTTCCAAGTTGGCTTCTTACAACAAGAAGTCTACCATCTCTGC
AAGAGAGATCCAGACCGCTGTTAGACTGATTCTTCCAGGTGAATTGTCTAAGCACGCCGTCTCTGAAGGT
ACTCGTGCCGTTACCAAATACACCTCATCAACCCAGGCTACGGATCCAGGAAGTTCGGGGTCCAGCGGTT
CTTCAGGCAGTTCCATGGATAGCACTGAGAGCCTTTTCACTGGAGTTGTCCCAATTCTTGTTGAATTAGA
TGGTGATGTTAATGGGCACAAATTTTCTGTCAGTGGAGAGGGTGAAGGTGATGCAACATACGGAAAACTT
ACCCTTAAATTTATTTGCACTACTGGAAAACTACCTGTTCCTTGGCCAACACTTGTCACTACTTTAACTT
ATGGTGTTCAGTGCTTTTCAAGATACCCGGATCATATGAAACAGCATGACTTTTTCAAGAGTGCCATGCC
CGAAGGTTATGTACAGGAAAGAACTATATTTTTCAAAGATGACGGGAACTACAAGACACGTGCTGAAGTC
AAGTTTGAAGGTGATACCCTTGTTAATAGAATCGAGTTAAAAGGTATTGATTTTAAAGAAGATGGAAACA
TTCTTGGGCACAAATTGGAATACAACTATAACTCACACAATGTATACATCATGGCAGACAAACAAAAGAA
TGGAATCAAAGCTAACTTCAAAATTAGACACAACATTGAAGATGGAAGCGTTCAACTAGCAGACCATTAT
CAACAAAATACTCCAATTGGCGATGGCCCTGTCCTTTTACCAGACAACCATTACCTGTCCACACAATCTG
CCCTTTCGAAAGATCCCAACGAAAAGAGAGACCACATGGTCCTTAAAGAGTTTGTAACAGCTGCTGGGAT
TACACATGGCAGCTCCGGCTCCAGCGGGTAAGTTTGTAGCCTTAGACATGACTGTTCCTCAGTTCAAGTT
GGGCACTTACGAGAAGACCGGTCTTGCTAGATTCTAATCAAGAGGATGTCAGAATGCCATTTGCCTGAGA
GATGCAGGCTTCATTTTTGATACTTTTTTATTTGTAACCTATATAGTATAGGATTTTTTTTGTCATTTTG
TTTCTTCTCGTACGAGCTTGCTCCTGATCAGCCTATCTCGCAGCTGATGAATATCTTGTGGTAGGGGTTT
GGGAAAATCATTCGAGTTTGATGTTTTTCTTGGTATTTCCCACTCCTCTTCAGAGTACAGAAGATTAAGT
GAGACCTTCGTTTGTGCGGATCCCCCACACACCATAGCTTCAAAATGTTTCTACTCCTTTTTTACTCTTC
CAGATTTTCTCGGACTCCGCGCATCGCCGTACCACTTCAAAACACCCAAGCACAGCATACTAAATTTCCC
CTCTTTCTTCCTCTAGGGTGTCGTTAATTACCCGTACTAAAGGTTTGGAAAAGAAAAAAGAGACCGCCTC
GTTTCTTTTTCTTCGTCGAAAAAGGCAATAAAAATTTTTATCACGTTTCTTTTTCTTGAAAAATTTTTTT
TTTGATTTTTTTCTCTTTCGATGACCTCCCATTGATATTTAAGTTAATAAACGGTCTTCAATTTCTCAAG
TTTCAGTTTCATTTTTCTTGTTCTATTACAACTTTTTTTACTTCTTGCTCATTAGAAAGAAAGCATAGCA
ATCTAATCTAAGGGCGGTGTTGACAATTAATCATCGGCATAGTATATCGGCATAGTATAATACGACAAGG
TGAGGAACTAAACCATGGGAAAAAAGCCTGAACTCACCGCGACGTCTGTCGAGAAGTTTCTGATCGAAAA
GTTCGACAGCGTCTCCGACCTGATGCAGCTCTCGGAGGGCGAAGAATCTCGTGCTTTCAGCTTCGATGTA
GGAGGGCGTGGATATGTCCTGCGGGTAAATAGCTGCGCCGATGGTTTCTACAAAGATCGTTATGTTTATC
GGCACTTTGCATCGGCCGCGCTCCCGATTCCGGAAGTGCTTGACATTGGGGAGTTTAGCGAGAGCCTGAC
CTATTGCATCTCCCGCCGTTCACAGGGTGTCACGTTGCAAGACCTGCCTGAAACCGAACTGCCCGCTGTT
CTACAACCGGTCGCGGAGGCTATGGATGCGATCGCTGCGGCCGATCTTAGCCAGACGAGCGGGTTCGGCC
CATTCGGACCGCAAGGAATCGGTCAATACACTACATGGCGTGATTTCATATGCGCGATTGCTGATCCCCA
TGTGTATCACTGGCAAACTGTGATGGACGACACCGTCAGTGCGTCCGTCGCGCAGGCTCTCGATGAGCTG
ATGCTTTGGGCCGAGGACTGCCCCGAAGTCCGGCACCTCGTGCACGCGGATTTCGGCTCCAACAATGTCC
TGACGGACAATGGCCGCATAACAGCGGTCATTGACTGGAGCGAGGCGATGTTCGGGGATTCCCAATACGA
GGTCGCCAACATCTTCTTCTGGAGGCCGTGGTTGGCTTGTATGGAGCAGCAGACGCGCTACTTCGAGCGG
AGGCATCCGGAGCTTGCAGGATCGCCACGACTCCGGGCGTATATGCTCCGCATTGGTCTTGACCAACTCT
ATCAGAGCTTGGTTGACGGCAATTTCGATGATGCAGCTTGGGCGCAGGGTCGATGCGACGCAATCGTCCG
ATCCGGAGCCGGGACTGTCGGGCGTACACAAATCGCCCGCAGAAGCGCGGCCGTCTGGACCGATGGCTGT
GTAGAAGTACTCGCCGATAGTGGAAACCGACGCCCCAGCACTCGTCCGAGGGCAAAGAAATAGAGGCCTC
GCCTCGGAGATCCGTCCCCCTTTTCCTTTGTCGATATCATGTAATTAGTTATGTCACGCTTACATTCACG
CCCTCCCCCCACATCCGCTCTAACCGAAAAGGAAGGAGTTAGACAACCTGAAGTCTAGGTCCCTATTTAT
TTTTTTATAGTTATGTTAGTATTAAGAACGTTATTTATATTTCAAATTTTTCTTTTTTTTCTGTACAGAC
GCGTGTACGCATGTAACATTATACTGAAAACCTTGCTTGAGAAGGTTTTGGGACGCTCGAAGGCTTTAAT
TTGCAAGCTGGAGACCAACATGTGAGCAAAAGGCCAGCAAAAGGCCAGGAACCGTAAAAAGGCCGCGTTG
CTGGCGTTTTTCCATAGGCTCCGCCCCCCTGACGAGCATCACAAAAATCGACGCTCAAGTCAGAGGTGGC
GAAACCCGACAGGACTATAAAGATACCAGGCGTTTCCCCCTGGAAGCTCCCTCGTGCGCTCTCCTGTTCC
GACCCTGCCGCTTACCGGATACCTGTCCGCCTTTCTCCCTTCGGGAAGCGTGGCGCTTTCTCATAGCTCA
CGCTGTAGGTATCTCAGTTCGGTGTAGGTCGTTCGCTCCAAGCTGGGCTGTGTGCACGAACCCCCCGTTC
AGCCCGACCGCTGCGCCTTATCCGGTAACTATCGTCTTGAGTCCAACCCGGTAAGACACGACTTATCGCC
ACTGGCAGCAGCCACTGGTAACAGGATTAGCAGAGCGAGGTATGTAGGCGGTGCTACAGAGTTCTTGAAG
TGGTGGCCTAACTACGGCTACACTAGAAGAACAGTATTTGGTATCTGCGCTCTGCTGAAGCCAGTTACCT
TCGGAAAAAGAGTTGGTAGCTCTTGATCCGGCAAACAAACCACCGCTGGTAGCGGTGGTTTTTTTGTTTG
CAAGCAGCAGATTACGCGCAGAAAAAAAGGATCTCAAGAAGATCCTTTGATCTTTTCTACGGGGTCTGAC
GCTCAGTGGAACGAAAACTCACGTTAAGGGATTTTGGTCATGAGATC
Features (pLannotate 1.2.2; 10 found; start..end, strand, type, name):
      7..483     +  promoter       GAP promoter: promoter for Pichia pastoris glyceraldehyde-3-phosphate dehydrogenase
    484..879     +  CDS            HTB1: H2B1_YEAST - Also known as H2B1, SPT12. Experimental evidence at protein level: Swiss-Prot protein existence level 1. Core component of nucleosome. Nucleosomes wrap and compact DNA into chromatin, limiting DNA accessibility to the cellular machineries which require DNA as a template. Histones thereby play a central role in transcription regulation, DNA repair, DNA replication and chromosomal stability. DNA accessibility is regulated via a complex set of post-translational modifications of histones, also called histone code, and nucleosome remodeling. From Saccharomyces cerevisiae (strain ATCC
    925..1620    +  CDS            GFP (S65T): GFP (S65T) is a basic (constitutively fluorescent) green fluorescent protein published in 1995, derived from Aequorea victoria.
   1649..1714    +  CDS            AOX1 (fragment): ALOX1_KOMPC - Experimental evidence at protein level: Swiss-Prot protein existence level 1. Major isoform of alcohol oxidase, which catalyzes the oxidation of methanol to formaldehyde and hydrogen peroxide, the first step in the methanol utilization pathway of methylotrophic yeasts. From Komagataella phaffii (strain ATCC 76273 / CBS 7435 / CECT 11047 / NRRL Y-11430 / Wegner 21-1) (Yeast) (Pichia pastoris).
   1718..1964    +  terminator     AOX1 terminator: Pichia pastoris AOX1; transcription terminator for AOX1
   1985..2392    +  promoter       TEF1 promoter: S. cerevisiae TEF1; promoter for EF-1α
   2399..2446    +  promoter       EM7 promoter: synthetic bacterial promoter&nbsp
   2471..3493    +  CDS            HygR: hygromycin B phosphotransferase confers resistance to hygromycin
   3537..3784    +  terminator     CYC1 terminator: S. cerevisiae CYC1; transcription terminator for CYC1
   3859..4447    -  rep_origin     ori: high-copy-number ColE1/pMB1/pBR322/pUC origin of replication
