[The description below was written by a language model from this plasmid's Addgene catalogue record and pLannotate feature annotations shown in this document.]
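Description:
Htb2-GFP is a small (about 4.5 kb) yeast expression plasmid designed for chromosomal integration in Pichia pastoris (Komagataella phaffii), where it serves as a fluorescent marker for nuclei. The backbone is not named in the record, but the annotated layout resembles the compact Pichia GAP-promoter integration vectors. It has a high-copy ColE1/pUC-type origin for propagation in E. coli and a single hygromycin B phosphotransferase gene as its only selectable marker. That gene is placed behind tandem S. cerevisiae TEF1 and synthetic bacterial EM7 promoters and is followed by the CYC1 terminator. This arrangement lets the same cassette confer hygromycin resistance in both yeast and bacteria. No yeast replication origin is annotated, which fits the depositor's statement that the plasmid integrates at the pGAP locus, presumably by homologous recombination through the GAP promoter sequence.

The payload is a histone H2B open reading frame from Saccharomyces cerevisiae fused at its C-terminus to GFP, annotated as the S65T variant. It is driven constitutively by the Pichia glyceraldehyde-3-phosphate dehydrogenase (GAP) promoter and terminated by the AOX1 terminator, which is preceded by a short residual AOX1 coding fragment. The depositor describes the histone as Htb2, whereas the automated annotation labels it as the closely related paralogue HTB1, so the tool's call may simply reflect their high similarity. Because H2B is incorporated into nucleosomes, the fusion labels chromatin and makes nuclei visible by fluorescence microscopy in living cells. The record also notes some discrepancies between the repository's quality-control sequence and the depositor-supplied sequence, which are reported not to affect function.
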