Addgene plasmid #117669: Htb2-GFP
Purpose: Colorize the nuclei
Depositing lab: Pau Ferrer & Benjamin Glick. Depositing organization: University of Chicago. Publication: An improved secretion signal enhances the secretion of model proteins from Pichia pastoris. Barrero JJ, Casler JC, Valero F, Ferrer P, Glick BS. Microb Cell Fact. 2018 Oct 12;17(1):161. doi: 10.1186/s12934-018-1009-5. PubMed 30314480.
Backbone
  Vector backbone: Unknown
  Vector type: Yeast Expression
Growth in bacteria
  Bacterial resistance: Hygromycin, 200 μg/mL
  Growth temperature: 37°C
  Growth strain: DH5alpha
  Copy number: Unknown
Gene/Insert
  Gene/Insert name: Htb2-GFP
  Mutation: Contains the gene encoding the Histone Htb2 from S.cerevisiae tagged with a GFP at the C-terminal. The protein is expressed constituvely by the promoter pGAP.
  Promoter: pGAP
  Cloning method: Gibson Cloning
Terms and licenses: Academic/Nonprofit Terms; Industry Terms: Not Available to Industry
Depositor comments: Integration plasmid in the pGAP locus. Please note that there are some sequence discrepancies between the Addgene quality control sequence and the author-supplied Genbank sequence. The authors have noted that the discrepancies do NOT affect plasmid function.
How to cite: Htb2-GFP was a gift from Pau Ferrer & Benjamin Glick (Addgene plasmid # 117669 ; http://n2t.net/addgene:117669 ; RRID:Addgene_117669)
